Addgene plasmid #84652: pET32a-DEST
Purpose: (Empty Backbone) E. coli expression vector derived from pET32 with Gateway cassette.
Depositing lab: Neil Olszewski. Depositing organization: University of Minnesota.
Backbone
  Vector backbone: pET32a
  Modifications to backbone: insert gateway cassette
  Vector type: Bacterial Expression
  Promoter: T7
  Tag / fusion protein: Trx Tag (N terminal on backbone); His (N terminal on backbone); S tag (N terminal on backbone); His (C terminal on backbone)
Growth in bacteria
  Bacterial resistance: Chloramphenicol and Ampicillin, 25 & 100 μg/mL
  Growth temperature: 37°C
  Growth strain: ccdB Survival
  Copy number: Unknown
Gene/Insert
  Cloning method: Gateway Cloning
  Sequencing primers: 5′ T7; 3′ T7 terminal
Terms and licenses: Academic/Nonprofit Terms; Industry Terms: Not Available to Industry
How to cite: pET32a-DEST was a gift from Neil Olszewski (Addgene plasmid # 84652 ; http://n2t.net/addgene:84652 ; RRID:Addgene_84652)
