[The description below was written by a language model from this plasmid's Addgene catalogue record and pLannotate feature annotations shown in this document.]
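Description:
pET32a-DEST is an empty Gateway destination vector for protein expression in E. coli, made by inserting a Gateway cassette into the pET32a backbone. The 7,611 bp plasmid replicates from a pBR322-type ColE1 origin accompanied by the bom site and the rop gene, which normally holds copy number down (the record lists copy number as unknown). It also carries an f1 origin for single-stranded DNA production. Ampicillin resistance (bla) is the backbone marker. The unrecombined vector additionally confers chloramphenicol resistance from the cassette and must be propagated in a ccdB-tolerant strain.

Expression is driven by a T7 promoter followed by a lac operator and the T7 gene 10 ribosome binding site, with a plasmid-borne lacI gene supplying repressor. Transcription therefore depends on a host providing T7 RNA polymerase and is inducible with IPTG. The reading frame begins with E. coli thioredoxin (TrxA), a solubility-enhancing fusion partner, followed according to the catalogue by an N-terminal His tag and the S-tag. The feature table annotates TrxA and the S-tag but not the internal His tag. Downstream lies the attR1–attR2 cassette containing the chloramphenicol acetyltransferase gene and the ccdB toxin. An LR reaction with an attL-flanked entry clone swaps this cassette for the gene of interest, and loss of ccdB counter-selects against unrecombined vector in standard strains. A C-terminal His tag and the T7 terminator follow attR2 across the plasmid's numbering origin. The vector is intended for producing Trx/His/S-tagged fusion proteins for improved solubility, affinity purification and detection.
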