Features (pLannotate 1.2.2; 27 found; start..end, strand, type, name):
     50..67      +  CDS            9xHis (fragment): 9xHis affinity tag
     77..126     +  CDS            SET1 (fragment): solubility-enhancement tag derived from T7 phage gene 10B
    134..181     +  terminator     T7 terminator: transcription terminator for bacteriophage T7 RNA polymerase
    218..673     +  rep_origin     f1 ori (sequence partly withheld): f1 bacteriophage origin of replication; arrow indicates direction of (+) strand synthesis
    700..804     +  promoter       AmpR promoter: bla
    805..1665    +  CDS            AmpR: β-lactamase; bla; confers resistance to ampicillin, carbenicillin, and related antibiotics
   1836..2424    +  rep_origin     ori: high-copy-number ColE1/pMB1/pBR322/pUC origin of replication
   2610..2752    -  misc_feature   bom: basis of mobility region from pBR322
   2854..3045    -  CDS            rop: Rop protein, which maintains plasmids at low copy number; rop
   3062..3442    +  CDS            YPB1_ECOLX: Protein predicted: Swiss-Prot protein existence level 4. From Escherichia coli.
   3514..3805    -  CDS            TcR (fragment): tetracycline efflux protein; tet; confers resistance to tetracycline
   3820..3841    -  protein_bind   CAP binding site: CAP binding activates transcription in the presence of cAMP. E. coli catabolite activator protein
   3854..4936    -  CDS            lacI: lac repressor; lacI; The lac repressor binds to the lac operator to inhibit transcription in E. coli. This inhibition can be relieved by adding lactose or isopropyl-β-D-thiogalactopyranoside (IPTG).
   4937..5014    -  promoter       lacI promoter: lacI
   5022..5301    -  CDS            TcR (fragment): tetracycline efflux protein; tet; confers resistance to tetracycline
   5327..5345    +  promoter       T7 promoter: promoter for bacteriophage T7 RNA polymerase
   5346..5370    +  protein_bind   lac operator: The lac repressor binds to the lac operator to inhibit transcription in E. coli. This inhibition can be relieved by adding lactose or isopropyl-β-D-thiogalactopyranoside (IPTG). lac repressor encoded by lacI
   5385..5407    +  RBS            RBS: efficient ribosome binding site from bacteriophage T7 gene 10 (Olins and Rangwala, 1989)
   5415..5741    +  CDS            TrxA: E. coli thioredoxin; trxA
   5814..5858    +  CDS            S-Tag: affinity and epitope tag derived from pancreatic ribonuclease A
   5904..6028    +  protein_bind   attR1: mutant version of attR; recombination site for the Gateway® LR reaction LR Clonase™
   6053..6083    +  promoter       lac UV5 promoter: E. coli lac promoter with an "up" mutation
   6107..6136    +  promoter       cat promoter (fragment): promoter of the E. coli cat gene encoding chloramphenicol acetyltransferase
   6137..6796    +  CDS            CmR: chloramphenicol acetyltransferase; cat; confers resistance to chloramphenicol
   6975..7133    +  CDS            ccdA (fragment): CCDA_ECO57 - Also known as H, letA. Experimental evidence at protein level: Swiss-Prot protein existence level 1. Antitoxin component of a type II toxin-antitoxin (TA) system which inhibits the post-segregational killing (PSK) of plasmid-free cells, also referred to as a plasmid addiction system. Binds to and blocks the activity of CcdB; will also remove bound CcdB protein from the CcdB-GyrA complex by forming a CcdA-CcdB complex, a process termed rejuvenation. Functions as a transcriptional corepressor for the ccdAB operon, repression also requires CcdB (By similarity). From Escherichia coli
   7138..7440    +  CDS            ccdB: CCDB_ECOLI - Also known as G, letB, letD. Experimental evidence at protein level: Swiss-Prot protein existence level 1. Toxic component of a type II toxin-antitoxin (TA) system, functioning in plasmid maintainence. Responsible for the post- segregational killing (PSK) of plasmid-free cells, also referred to as a plasmid addiction system. Half-life of over 2 hours. Cell killing by CcdB is accompanied by filamentation, defects in chromosome and plasmid segregation, defects in cell division, formation of anucleate cells, decreased DNA synthesis and plasmid loss. Interferes with the activity of DN
   7484..7608    -  protein_bind   attR2: mutant version of attR; recombination site for the Gateway® LR reaction LR Clonase™
>Addgene plasmid #84652 | pET32a-DEST | depositor full sequence | sequence record 162124 | pET32a-DEST sequence 7611 bps
ATCGGATCCGAATTCGAGCTCCGTCGACAAGCTTGCGGCCGCACTCGAGCACCACCACCACCACCACTGA
GATCCGGCTGCTAACAAAGCCCGAAAGGAAGCTGAGTTGGCTGCTGCCACCGCTGAGCAATAACTAGCAT
AACCCCTTGGGGCCTCTAAACGGGTCTTGAGGGGTTTTTTGCTGAAAGGAGGAACTATATCCGGATTGGC
GAATGGG
[124 nt withheld, positions 218-341]
C
[91 nt withheld, positions 343-433]
A
[49 nt withheld, positions 435-483]
CCTTTGACGTTGGAGTCCACGTTCTTT
[37 nt withheld, positions 511-547]
ACCCTATCTCGGTCTATTCTTTTGATTTATAAGGGATTTTGCCGATTTCGGCCTATTGGTTAAAAAATGA
GCTGATTTAACAAAAATTTAACGCGAATTTTAACAAAATATTAACGTTTACAATTTCAGGTGGCACTTTT
CGGGGAAATGTGCGCGGAACCCCTATTTGTTTATTTTTCTAAATACATTCAAATATGTATCCGCTCATGA
GACAATAACCCTGATAAATGCTTCAATAATATTGAAAAAGGAAGAGTATGAGTATTCAACATTTCCGTGT
CGCCCTTATTCCCTTTTTTGCGGCATTTTGCCTTCCTGTTTTTGCTCACCCAGAAACGCTGGTGAAAGTA
AAAGATGCTGAAGATCAGTTGGGTGCACGAGTGGGTTACATCGAACTGGATCTCAACAGCGGTAAGATCC
TTGAGAGTTTTCGCCCCGAAGAACGTTTTCCAATGATGAGCACTTTTAAAGTTCTGCTATGTGGCGCGGT
ATTATCCCGTATTGACGCCGGGCAAGAGCAACTCGGTCGCCGCATACACTATTCTCAGAATGACTTGGTT
GAGTACTCACCAGTCACAGAAAAGCATCTTACGGATGGCATGACAGTAAGAGAATTATGCAGTGCTGCCA
TAACCATGAGTGATAACACTGCGGCCAACTTACTTCTGACAACGATCGGAGGACCGAAGGAGCTAACCGC
TTTTTTGCACAACATGGGGGATCATGTAACTCGCCTTGATCGTTGGGAACCGGAGCTGAATGAAGCCATA
CCAAACGACGAGCGTGACACCACGATGCCTGCAGCAATGGCAACAACGTTGCGCAAACTATTAACTGGCG
AACTACTTACTCTAGCTTCCCGGCAACAATTAATAGACTGGATGGAGGCGGATAAAGTTGCAGGACCACT
TCTGCGCTCGGCCCTTCCGGCTGGCTGGTTTATTGCTGATAAATCTGGAGCCGGTGAGCGTGGGTCTCGC
GGTATCATTGCAGCACTGGGGCCAGATGGTAAGCCCTCCCGTATCGTAGTTATCTACACGACGGGGAGTC
AGGCAACTATGGATGAACGAAATAGACAGATCGCTGAGATAGGTGCCTCACTGATTAAGCATTGGTAACT
GTCAGACCAAGTTTACTCATATATACTTTAGATTGATTTAAAACTTCATTTTTAATTTAAAAGGATCTAG
GTGAAGATCCTTTTTGATAATCTCATGACCAAAATCCCTTAACGTGAGTTTTCGTTCCACTGAGCGTCAG
ACCCCGTAGAAAAGATCAAAGGATCTTCTTGAGATCCTTTTTTTCTGCGCGTAATCTGCTGCTTGCAAAC
AAAAAAACCACCGCTACCAGCGGTGGTTTGTTTGCCGGATCAAGAGCTACCAACTCTTTTTCCGAAGGTA
ACTGGCTTCAGCAGAGCGCAGATACCAAATACTGTCCTTCTAGTGTAGCCGTAGTTAGGCCACCACTTCA
AGAACTCTGTAGCACCGCCTACATACCTCGCTCTGCTAATCCTGTTACCAGTGGCTGCTGCCAGTGGCGA
TAAGTCGTGTCTTACCGGGTTGGACTCAAGACGATAGTTACCGGATAAGGCGCAGCGGTCGGGCTGAACG
GGGGGTTCGTGCACACAGCCCAGCTTGGAGCGAACGACCTACACCGAACTGAGATACCTACAGCGTGAGC
TATGAGAAAGCGCCACGCTTCCCGAAGGGAGAAAGGCGGACAGGTATCCGGTAAGCGGCAGGGTCGGAAC
AGGAGAGCGCACGAGGGAGCTTCCAGGGGGAAACGCCTGGTATCTTTATAGTCCTGTCGGGTTTCGCCAC
CTCTGACTTGAGCGTCGATTTTTGTGATGCTCGTCAGGGGGGCGGAGCCTATGGAAAAACGCCAGCAACG
CGGCCTTTTTACGGTTCCTGGCCTTTTGCTGGCCTTTTGCTCACATGTTCTTTCCTGCGTTATCCCCTGA
TTCTGTGGATAACCGTATTACCGCCTTTGAGTGAGCTGATACCGCTCGCCGCAGCCGAACGACCGAGCGC
AGCGAGTCAGTGAGCGAGGAAGCGGAAGAGCGCCTGATGCGGTATTTTCTCCTTACGCATCTGTGCGGTA
TTTCACACCGCATATATGGTGCACTCTCAGTACAATCTGCTCTGATGCCGCATAGTTAAGCCAGTATACA
CTCCGCTATCGCTACGTGACTGGGTCATGGCTGCGCCCCGACACCCGCCAACACCCGCTGACGCGCCCTG
ACGGGCTTGTCTGCTCCCGGCATCCGCTTACAGACAAGCTGTGACCGTCTCCGGGAGCTGCATGTGTCAG
AGGTTTTCACCGTCATCACCGAAACGCGCGAGGCAGCTGCGGTAAAGCTCATCAGCGTGGTCGTGAAGCG
ATTCACAGATGTCTGCCTGTTCATCCGCGTCCAGCTCGTTGAGTTTCTCCAGAAGCGTTAATGTCTGGCT
TCTGATAAAGCGGGCCATGTTAAGGGCGGTTTTTTCCTGTTTGGTCACTGATGCCTCCGTGTAAGGGGGA
TTTCTGTTCATGGGGGTAATGATACCGATGAAACGAGAGAGGATGCTCACGATACGGGTTACTGATGATG
AACATGCCCGGTTACTGGAACGTTGTGAGGGTAAACAACTGGCGGTATGGATGCGGCGGGACCAGAGAAA
AATCACTCAGGGTCAATGCCAGCGCTTCGTTAATACAGATGTAGGTGTTCCACAGGGTAGCCAGCAGCAT
CCTGCGATGCAGATCCGGAACATAATGGTGCAGGGCGCTGACTTCCGCGTTTCCAGACTTTACGAAACAC
GGAAACCGAAGACCATTCATGTTGTTGCTCAGGTCGCAGACGTTTTGCAGCAGCAGTCGCTTCACGTTCG
CTCGCGTATCGGTGATTCATTCTGCTAACCAGTAAGGCAACCCCGCCAGCCTAGCCGGGTCCTCAACGAC
AGGAGCACGATCATGCGCACCCGTGGGGCCGCCATGCCGGCGATAATGGCCTGCTTCTCGCCGAAACGTT
TGGTGGCGGGACCAGTGACGAAGGCTTGAGCGAGGGCGTGCAAGATTCCGAATACCGCAAGCGACAGGCC
GATCATCGTCGCGCTCCAGCGAAAGCGGTCCTCGCCGAAAATGACCCAGAGCGCTGCCGGCACCTGTCCT
ACGAGTTGCATGATAAAGAAGACAGTCATAAGTGCGGCGACGATAGTCATGCCCCGCGCCCACCGGAAGG
AGCTGACTGGGTTGAAGGCTCTCAAGGGCATCGGTCGAGATCCCGGTGCCTAATGAGTGAGCTAACTTAC
ATTAATTGCGTTGCGCTCACTGCCCGCTTTCCAGTCGGGAAACCTGTCGTGCCAGCTGCATTAATGAATC
GGCCAACGCGCGGGGAGAGGCGGTTTGCGTATTGGGCGCCAGGGTGGTTTTTCTTTTCACCAGTGAGACG
GGCAACAGCTGATTGCCCTTCACCGCCTGGCCCTGAGAGAGTTGCAGCAAGCGGTCCACGCTGGTTTGCC
CCAGCAGGCGAAAATCCTGTTTGATGGTGGTTAACGGCGGGATATAACATGAGCTGTCTTCGGTATCGTC
GTATCCCACTACCGAGATGTCCGCACCAACGCGCAGCCCGGACTCGGTAATGGCGCGCATTGCGCCCAGC
GCCATCTGATCGTTGGCAACCAGCATCGCAGTGGGAACGATGCCCTCATTCAGCATTTGCATGGTTTGTT
GAAAACCGGACATGGCACTCCAGTCGCCTTCCCGTTCCGCTATCGGCTGAATTTGATTGCGAGTGAGATA
TTTATGCCAGCCAGCCAGACGCAGACGCGCCGAGACAGAACTTAATGGGCCCGCTAACAGCGCGATTTGC
TGGTGACCCAATGCGACCAGATGCTCCACGCCCAGTCGCGTACCGTCTTCATGGGAGAAAATAATACTGT
TGATGGGTGTCTGGTCAGAGACATCAAGAAATAACGCCGGAACATTAGTGCAGGCAGCTTCCACAGCAAT
GGCATCCTGGTCATCCAGCGGATAGTTAATGATCAGCCCACTGACGCGTTGCGCGAGAAGATTGTGCACC
GCCGCTTTACAGGCTTCGACGCCGCTTCGTTCTACCATCGACACCACCACGCTGGCACCCAGTTGATCGG
CGCGAGATTTAATCGCCGCGACAATTTGCGACGGCGCGTGCAGGGCCAGACTGGAGGTGGCAACGCCAAT
CAGCAACGACTGTTTGCCCGCCAGTTGTTGTGCCACGCGGTTGGGAATGTAATTCAGCTCCGCCATCGCC
GCTTCCACTTTTTCCCGCGTTTTCGCAGAAACGTGGCTGGCCTGGTTCACCACGCGGGAAACGGTCTGAT
AAGAGACACCGGCATACTCTGCGACATCGTATAACGTTACTGGTTTCACATTCACCACCCTGAATTGACT
CTCTTCCGGGCGCTATCATGCCATACCGCGAAAGGTTTTGCGCCATTCGATGGTGTCCGGGATCTCGACG
CTCTCCCTTATGCGACTCCTGCATTAGGAAGCAGCCCAGTAGTAGGTTGAGGCCGTTGAGCACCGCCGCC
GCAAGGAATGGTGCATGCAAGGAGATGGCGCCCAACAGTCCCCCGGCCACGGGGCCTGCCACCATACCCA
CGCCGAAACAAGCGCTCATGAGCCCGAAGTGGCGAGCCCGATCTTCCCCATCGGTGATGTCGGCGATATA
GGCGCCAGCAACCGCACCTGTGGCGCCGGTGATGCCGGCCACGATGCGTCCGGCGTAGAGGATCGAGATC
GATCTCGATCCCGCGAAATTAATACGACTCACTATAGGGGAATTGTGAGCGGATAACAATTCCCCTCTAG
AAATAATTTTGTTTAACTTTAAGAAGGAGATATACATATGAGCGATAAAATTATTCACCTGACTGACGAC
AGTTTTGACACGGATGTACTCAAAGCGGACGGGGCGATCCTCGTCGATTTCTGGGCAGAGTGGTGCGGTC
CGTGCAAAATGATCGCCCCGATTCTGGATGAAATCGCTGACGAATATCAGGGCAAACTGACCGTTGCAAA
ACTGAACATCGATCAAAACCCTGGCACTGCGCCGAAATATGGCATCCGTGGTATCCCGACTCTGCTGCTG
TTCAAAAACGGTGAAGTGGCGGCAACCAAAGTGGGTGCACTGTCTAAAGGTCAGTTGAAAGAGTTCCTCG
ACGCTAACCTGGCCGGTTCTGGTTCTGGCCATATGCACCATCATCATCATCATTCTTCTGGTCTGGTGCC
ACGCGGTTCTGGTATGAAAGAAACCGCTGCTGCTAAATTCGAACGCCAGCACATGGACAGCCCAGATCTG
GGTACCGACGACGACGACAAGGCCATGGCTGATATCACAAGTTTGTACAAAAAAGCTGAACGAGAAACGT
AAAATGATATAAATATCAATATATTAAATTAGATTTTGCATAAAAAACAGACTACATAATACTGTAAAAC
ACAACATATCCAGTCACTATGGCGGCCGCATTAGGCACCCCAGGCTTTACACTTTATGCTTCCGGCTCGT
ATAATGTGTGGATTTTGAGTTAGGATCCGTCGAGATTTTCAGGAGCTAAGGAAGCTAAAATGGAGAAAAA
AATCACTGGATATACCACCGTTGATATATCCCAATGGCATCGTAAAGAACATTTTGAGGCATTTCAGTCA
GTTGCTCAATGTACCTATAACCAGACCGTTCAGCTGGATATTACGGCCTTTTTAAAGACCGTAAAGAAAA
ATAAGCACAAGTTTTATCCGGCCTTTATTCACATTCTTGCCCGCCTGATGAATGCTCATCCGGAATTCCG
TATGGCAATGAAAGACGGTGAGCTGGTGATATGGGATAGTGTTCACCCTTGTTACACCGTTTTCCATGAG
CAAACTGAAACGTTTTCATCGCTCTGGAGTGAATACCACGACGATTTCCGGCAGTTTCTACACATATATT
CGCAAGATGTGGCGTGTTACGGTGAAAACCTGGCCTATTTCCCTAAAGGGTTTATTGAGAATATGTTTTT
CGTCTCAGCCAATCCCTGGGTGAGTTTCACCAGTTTTGATTTAAACGTGGCCAATATGGACAACTTCTTC
GCCCCCGTTTTCACCATGGGCAAATATTATACGCAAGGCGACAAGGTGCTGATGCCGCTGGCGATTCAGG
TTCATCATGCCGTTTGTGATGGCTTCCATGTCGGCAGAATGCTTAATGAATTACAACAGTACTGCGATGA
GTGGCAGGGCGGGGCGTAAACGCGTGGATCCGGCTTACTAAAAGCCAGATAACAGTATGCGTATTTGCGC
GCTGATTTTTGCGGTATAAGAATATATACTGATATGTATACCCGAAGTATGTCAAAAAGAGGTATGCTAT
GAAGCAGCGTATTACAGTGACAGTTGACAGCGACAGCTATCAGTTGCTCAAGGCATATATGATGTCAATA
TCTCCGGTCTGGTAAGCACAACCATGCAGAATGAAGCCCGTCGTCTGCGTGCCGAACGCTGGAAAGCGGA
AAATCAGGAAGGGATGGCTGAGGTCGCCCGGTTTATTGAAATGAACGGCTCTTTTGCTGACGAGAACAGG
GGCTGGTGAAATGCAGTTTAAGGTTTACACCTATAAAAGAGAGAGCCGTTATCGTCTGTTTGTGGATGTA
CAGAGTGATATTATTGACACGCCCGGGCGACGGATGGTGATCCCCCTGGCCAGTGCACGTCTGCTGTCAG
ATAAAGTCTCCCGTGAACTTTACCCGGTGGTGCATATCGGGGATGAAAGCTGGCGCATGATGACCACCGA
TATGGCCAGTGTGCCGGTCTCCGTTATCGGGGAAGAAGTGGCTGATCTCAGCCACCGCGAAAATGACATC
AAAAACGCCATTAACCTGATGTTCTGGGGAATATAAATGTCAGGCTCCCTTATACACAGCCAGTCTGCAG
GTCGACCATAGTGACTGGATATGTTGTGTTTTACAGTATTATGTAGTCTGTTTTTTATGCAAAATCTAAT
TTAATATATTGATATTTATATCATTTTACGTTTCTCGTTCAGCTTTCTTGTACAAAGTGGTGAT
