>Addgene plasmid #84652 | pET32a-DEST | addgene partial sequence | sequence record 165281 | ccdB-Fwd 5'-GCATGATGACCACCGATATG-3'
TTATCGGGGAAGAAGTGGCTGATCTCAGCCACCGCGAAAATGACATCAAAAACGCCATTAACCTGATGTT
CTGGGGAATATAAATGTCAGGCTCCCTTATACACAGCCAGTCTGCAGGTCGACCATAGTGACTGGATATG
TTGTGTTTTACAGTATTATGTAGTCTGTTTTTTATGCAAAATCTAATTTAATATATTGATATTTATATCA
TTTTACGTTTCTCGTTCAGCTTTCTTGTACAAAGTGGTGATATCGGATCCGAATTCGAGCTCCGTCGACA
AGCTTGCGGCCGCACTCGAGCACCACCACCACCACCACTGAGATCCGGCTGCTAACAAAGCCCGAAAGGA
AGCTGAGTTGGCTGCTGCCACCGCTGAGCAATAACTAGCATAACCCCTTGGGGCCTCTAAACGGGTCTTG
AGGGGTTTTTTGCTGAAAGGAGGAACTATATCCGGATTGGCGAATGGG
[124 nt withheld, positions 469-592]
C
[91 nt withheld, positions 594-684]
A
[49 nt withheld, positions 686-734]
CCTTTGACGTTGGAGTCCACGTTCTTT
[37 nt withheld, positions 762-798]
ACCCTATCTCGGTCTATTCTTTTGATTTATAAGGGATTTTGCCGATTTCGGCCTATTGGTTAAAAAATGA
GCTGATTTAACAAAAATTTAACGCGAATTTTAACAAAATATTAACG
