>Addgene plasmid #84652 | pET32a-DEST | addgene partial sequence | sequence record 165289 | CAT-R 5'-GCAACTGACTGAAATGCCTC-3'
GCCATTGGGATATATCAACGGTGGTATATCCAGTGATTTTTTTCTCCATTTTAGCTTCCTTAGCTCCTGA
AAATCTCGACGGATCCTAACTCAAAATCCACACATTATACGAGCCGGAAGCATAAAGTGTAAAGCCTGGG
GTGCCTAATGCGGCCGCCATAGTGACTGGATATGTTGTGTTTTACAGTATTATGTAGTCTGTTTTTTATG
CAAAATCTAATTTAATATATTGATATTTATATCATTTTACGTTTCTCGTTCAGCTTTTTTGTACAAACTT
GTGATATCAGCCATGGCCTTGTCGTCGTCGTCGGTACCCAGATCTGGGCTGTCCATGTGCTGGCGTTCGA
ATTTAGCAGCAGCGGTTTCTTTCATACCAGAACCGCGTGGCACCAGACCAGAAGAATGATGATGATGATG
GTGCATATGGCCAGAACCAGAACCGGCCAGGTTAGCGTCGAGGAACTCTTTCAACTGACCTTTAGACAGT
GCACCCACTTTGGTTGCCGCCACTTCACCGTTTTTGAACAGCAGCAGAGTCGGGATACCACGGATGCCAT
ATTTCGGCGCAGTGCCAGGGTTTTGATCGATGTTCAGTTTTGCAACGGTCAGTTTGCCCTGATATTCGTC
AGCGATTTCATCCAGAATCGGGGCGATCATTTTGCACGGACCGCACCACTCTGCCCAGAAATCGACGAGG
ATCGCCCCGTCCGCTTTGAGTACATCCGTGTCAAAACTGTCGTCAGTCAGGTGAATAATTTTATCGCTCA
TATGTATATCTCCTTCTTAAAGTTAAACAAAATTATTTCTAGAGGGGAATTGTTATCCGCTCACAATTCC
CCTATAGTGAGTCGTATTAATTTCGCGGGATCGAGATC
